>Addgene plasmid #60608 | pENTR-D-TOPO-PAmCherry1-MCS | depositor full sequence | sequence record 97149 | Expected sequence
TTGTACAAAGTTGGCATTATAAGAAAGCATTGCTTATCAATTTGTTGCAACGAACAGGTCACTATCAGTC
AAAATAAAATCATTATTTGCCATCCAGCTGATATCCCCTATAGTGAGTCGTATTACATGGTCATAGCTGT
TTCCTGGCAGCTCTGGCCCGTGTCTCAAAATCTCTGATGTTACATTGCACAAGATAAAAATATATCATCA
TGAACAATAAAACTGTCTGCTTACATAAACAGTAATACAAGGGGTGTTATGAGCCATATTCAACGGGAAA
CGTCGAGGCCGCGATTAAATTCCAACATGGATGCTGATTTATATGGGTATAAATGGGCTCGCGATAATGT
CGGGCAATCAGGTGCGACAATCTATCGCTTGTATGGGAAGCCCGATGCGCCAGAGTTGTTTCTGAAACAT
GGCAAAGGTAGCGTTGCCAATGATGTTACAGATGAGATGGTCAGACTAAACTGGCTGACGGAATTTATGC
CTCTTCCGACCATCAAGCATTTTATCCGTACTCCTGATGATGCATGGTTACTCACCACTGCGATCCCCGG
AAAAACAGCATTCCAGGTATTAGAAGAATATCCTGATTCAGGTGAAAATATTGTTGATGCGCTGGCAGTG
TTCCTGCGCCGGTTGCATTCGATTCCTGTTTGTAATTGTCCTTTTAACAGCGATCGCGTATTTCGTCTCG
CTCAGGCGCAATCACGAATGAATAACGGTTTGGTTGATGCGAGTGATTTTGATGACGAGCGTAATGGCTG
GCCTGTTGAACAAGTCTGGAAAGAAATGCATAAACTTTTGCCATTCTCACCGGATTCAGTCGTCACTCAT
GGTGATTTCTCACTTGATAACCTTATTTTTGACGAGGGGAAATTAATAGGTTGTATTGATGTTGGACGAG
TCGGAATCGCAGACCGATACCAGGATCTTGCCATCCTATGGAACTGCCTCGGTGAGTTTTCTCCTTCATT
ACAGAAACGGCTTTTTCAAAAATATGGTATTGATAATCCTGATATGAATAAATTGCAGTTTCATTTGATG
CTCGATGAGTTTTTCTAATCAGAATTGGTTAATTGGTTGTAACACTGGCAGAGCATTACGCTGACTTGAC
GGGACGGCGCAAGCTCATGACCAAAATCCCTTAACGTGAGTTACGCGTCGTTCCACTGAGCGTCAGACCC
CGTAGAAAAGATCAAAGGATCTTCTTGAGATCCTTTTTTTCTGCGCGTAATCTGCTGCTTGCAAACAAAA
AAACCACCGCTACCAGCGGTGGTTTGTTTGCCGGATCAAGAGCTACCAACTCTTTTTCCGAAGGTAACTG
GCTTCAGCAGAGCGCAGATACCAAATACTGTTCTTCTAGTGTAGCCGTAGTTAGGCCACCACTTCAAGAA
CTCTGTAGCACCGCCTACATACCTCGCTCTGCTAATCCTGTTACCAGTGGCTGCTGCCAGTGGCGATAAG
TCGTGTCTTACCGGGTTGGACTCAAGACGATAGTTACCGGATAAGGCGCAGCGGTCGGGCTGAACGGGGG
GTTCGTGCACACAGCCCAGCTTGGAGCGAACGACCTACACCGAACTGAGATACCTACAGCGTGAGCTATG
AGAAAGCGCCACGCTTCCCGAAGGGAGAAAGGCGGACAGGTATCCGGTAAGCGGCAGGGTCGGAACAGGA
GAGCGCACGAGGGAGCTTCCAGGGGGAAACGCCTGGTATCTTTATAGTCCTGTCGGGTTTCGCCACCTCT
GACTTGAGCGTCGATTTTTGTGATGCTCGTCAGGGGGGCGGAGCCTATGGAAAAACGCCAGCAACGCGGC
CTTTTTACGGTTCCTGGCCTTTTGCTGGCCTTTTGCTCACATGTTCTTTCCTGCGTTATCCCCTGATTCT
GTGGATAACCGTATTACCGCCTTTGAGTGAGCTGATACCGCTCGCCGCAGCCGAACGACCGAGCGCAGCG
AGTCAGTGAGCGAGGAAGCGGAAGAGCGCCCAATACGCAAACCGCCTCTCCCCGCGCGTTGGCCGATTCA
TTAATGCAGCTGGCACGACAGGTTTCCCGACTGGAAAGCGGGCAGTGAGCGCAACGCAATTAATACGCGT
ACCGCTAGCCAGGAAGAGTTTGTAGAAACGCAAAAAGGCCATCCGTCAGGATGGCCTTCTGCTTAGTTTG
ATGCCTGGCAGTTTATGGCGGGCGTCCTGCCCGCCACCCTCCGGGCCGTTGCTTCACAACGTTCAAATCC
GCTCCCGGCGGATTTGTCCTACTCAGGAGAGCGTTCACCGACAAACAACAGATAAAACGAAAGGCCCAGT
CTTCCGACTGAGCCTTTCGTTTTATTTGATGCCTGGCAGTTCCCTACTCTCGCGTTAACGCTAGCATGGA
TGTTTTCCCAGTCACGACGTTGTAAAACGACGGCCAGTCTTAAGCTCGGGCCCCAAATAATGATTTTATT
TTGACTGATAGTGACCTGTTCGTTGCAACAAATTGATGAGCAATGCTTTTTTATAATGCCAACTTTGTAC
AAAAAAGCAGGCTCCGCAGCCGCCCCCTTCACCAAGCTTCTCGAGCTGCAGGAGCTCGGTACCATGGTGA
GCAAGGGCGAGGAGGATAACATGGCCATCATCAAGGAGTTCATGCGCTTCAAGGTGCATATGGAGGGCTC
CGTGAACGGCCACGTGTTCGAGATCGAGGGCGAGGGCGAGGGCCGCCCCTACGAGGGCACCCAGACCGCC
AAGCTGAAGGTGACCAAGGGTGGCCCCCTGCCCTTCACCTGGGACATCCTGTCCCCTCAGTTCATGTACG
GCTCCAACGCCTACGTGAAGCACCCCGCCGACATCCCCGACTACTTCAAGCTGTCCTTCCCCGAGGGCTT
CAAGTGGGAGCGCGTGATGAAGTTCGAGGACGGCGGCGTGGTGACCGTGACCCAGGACTCCTCCCTGCAG
GACGGCGAGTTCATCTACAAGGTGAAGCTGCGCGGCACCAACTTCCCCTCCGACGGCCCCGTAATGCAGA
AGAAGACCATGGGCTGGGAGGCCCTCTCCGAGCGGATGTACCCCGAGGACGGCGCCCTGAAGGGCGAGGT
CAAGCCAAGGGTCAAGCTGAAGGACGGCGGCCACTACGACGCTGAGGTCAAGACCACCTACAAGGCCAAG
AAGCCCGTGCAGCTGCCCGGCGCCTACAACGTCAACCGCAAGTTGGACATCACCTCCCACAACGAGGACT
ACACCATCGTGGAACAGTACGAACGCGCCGAGGGCCGCCACTCCACCGGCGGCATGGACGAGCTGTACAA
GAGATCTCATATGCCATGGGTCGACGAATTCGGATCCTAAAAGGGTGGGCGCGCCGACCCAGCTTTC
Features (pLannotate 1.2.2; 10 found; start..end, strand, type, name):
    107..125     -  promoter       T7 promoter: promoter for bacteriophage T7 RNA polymerase
    259..1068    +  CDS            KanR: aminoglycoside phosphotransferase; aph(3')-Ia; confers resistance to kanamycin in bacteria or G418 (Geneticin®) in eukaryotes
   1215..1803    +  rep_origin     ori: high-copy-number ColE1/pMB1/pBR322/pUC origin of replication
   1986..2078    +  CDS            lacI (fragment): lac repressor; lacI; The lac repressor binds to the lac operator to inhibit transcription in E. coli. This inhibition can be relieved by adding lactose or isopropyl-β-D-thiogalactopyranoside (IPTG).
   2133..2160    -  terminator     rrnB T2 terminator: transcription terminator T2 from the E. coli rrnB gene
   2292..2335    +  terminator     rrnB T1 terminator: Escherichia coli rrnB; transcription terminator T1 from the E. coli rrnB gene
   2382..2418    -  CDS            lacZα (fragment): LacZα fragment of β-galactosidase; lacZ fragment
   2434..2533    +  protein_bind   attL1: mutant version of attL; recombination site for the Gateway® LR reaction LR Clonase™
   2584..3291    +  CDS            PAmCherry1: PAmCherry1 is a photoactivatable red fluorescent protein published in 2009, derived from Discosoma sp.. It is reported to be a rapidly-maturing monomer with high acid sensitivity.
   3347..89      -  protein_bind   attL2 (across the origin): mutant version of attL; recombination site for the Gateway® LR reaction LR Clonase™
