[The description below was written by a language model from this plasmid's Addgene catalogue record and pLannotate feature annotations shown in this document.]
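Description:
pENTR-D-TOPO-PAmCherry1-MCS is a Gateway entry clone built on the Invitrogen pENTR/D-TOPO backbone, with a total size of 3,357 bp. It is a bacterial cloning vector rather than an expression construct. It replicates in E. coli from a high-copy ColE1/pUC-type origin and is selected with kanamycin through an aph(3')-Ia resistance gene. The rrnB T1 and T2 terminators lie upstream of the cloning region, where they limit read-through transcription from the backbone into the insert. A T7 promoter sits just outside attL2 and points back toward the insert. The short lacI and lacZα matches in the annotation are fragments and are not expected to be functional.

The payload is the 708 bp coding sequence of PAmCherry1, a monomeric photoactivatable red fluorescent protein derived from Discosoma sp. It was inserted by TOPO cloning between the attL1 and attL2 recombination sites. The depositors modified the backbone by adding multiple cloning sites flanking the fluorescent protein, although the record does not list which restriction sites these contain. This layout allows a gene of interest to be ligated in frame on either side of PAmCherry1. The resulting fusion can then be moved into an attR-containing destination vector by an LR Clonase reaction, and that destination vector supplies the promoter and any host-specific elements. No eukaryotic promoter is present in the entry clone itself.

The stated purpose is cloning of PAmCherry1, in the context of single-molecule superresolution (PALM) imaging of tagged proteins. The depositors also note that the plasmid served as the template for generating split PAmCherry1 fragments used in bimolecular fluorescence complementation combined with PALM.
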