Addgene plasmid #60608: pENTR-D-TOPO-PAmCherry1-MCS
Purpose: Cloning PAmCherry1
Depositing lab: Steven Chu & Xiaolin Nan. Depositing organization: University of California, Berkeley. Publication: Single-molecule superresolution imaging allows quantitative analysis of RAF multimer formation and signaling. Nan X, Collisson EA, Lewis S, Huang J, Tamguney TM, Liphardt JT, McCormick F, Gray JW, Chu S. Proc Natl Acad Sci U S A. 2013 Nov 12;110(46):18519-24. doi: 10.1073/pnas.1318188110. Epub 2013 Oct 24. PubMed 24158481.
Backbone
  Vector backbone: pENTR/D-TOPO
  Backbone manufacturer: Invitrogen
  Backbone size w/o insert (bp): 2580
  Total vector size (bp): 3357
  Modifications to backbone: Added flanking MCSs
  Vector type: Cloning
Growth in bacteria
  Bacterial resistance: Kanamycin, 50 μg/mL
  Growth temperature: 37°C
  Growth strain: Top10
  Copy number: High Copy
Gene/Insert
  Gene/Insert name: PAmCherry1 (alt name: Photoactivatable mCherry)
  Insert size (bp): 708
  Cloning method: TOPO Cloning
  Sequencing primers: 5′ M13 forward; 3′ M13 reverse
Terms and licenses: Academic/Nonprofit Terms; Industry Terms: Not Available to Industry
Depositor comments: This plasmid was used in Nickerson et al., 2014 (PMID: 24963703) for generation of PAmCherry1 fragments (addgene.org/60545 and addgene.org/60546) for BiFC-PALM.
How to cite: pENTR-D-TOPO-PAmCherry1-MCS was a gift from Steven Chu & Xiaolin Nan (Addgene plasmid # 60608 ; http://n2t.net/addgene:60608 ; RRID:Addgene_60608)
