>Addgene plasmid #60608 | pENTR-D-TOPO-PAmCherry1-MCS | addgene partial sequence | sequence record 98837 | pCR8_F1 5'-ttgatgcctggcagttccct-3'
CTAGCATGGATGTTTTCCCAGTCACGACGTTGTAAAACGACGGCCAGTCTTAAGCTCGGGCCCCAAATAA
TGATTTTATTTTGACTGATAGTGACCTGTTCGTTGCAACAAATTGATGAGCAATGCTTTTTTATAATGCC
AACTTTGTACAAAAAAGCAGGCTCCGCAGCCGCCCCCTTCACCAAGCTTCTCGAGCTGCAGGAGCTCGGT
ACCATGGTGAGCAAGGGCGAGGAGGATAACATGGCCATCATCAAGGAGTTCATGCGCTTCAAGGTGCATA
TGGAGGGCTCCGTGAACGGCCACGTGTTCGAGATCGAGGGCGAGGGCGAGGGCCGCCCCTACGAGGGCAC
CCAGACCGCCAAGCTGAAGGTGACCAAGGGTGGCCCCCTGCCCTTCACCTGGGACATCCTGTCCCCTCAG
TTCATGTACGGCTCCAACGCCTACGTGAAGCACCCCGCCGACATCCCCGACTACTTCAAGCTGTCCTTCC
CCGAGGGCTTCAAGTGGGAGCGCGTGATGAAGTTCGAGGACGGCGGCGTGGTGACCGTGACCCAGGACTC
CTCCCTGCAGGACGGCGAGTTCATCTACAAGGTGAAGCTGCGCGGCACCAACTTCCCCTCCGACGGCCCC
GTAATGCAGAAGAAGACCATGGGCTGGGAGGCCCTCTCCGAGCGGATGTACCCCGAGGACGGCGCCCTGA
AGGGCGAGGTCAAGCCAAGGGTCAAGCTGAAGGACGGCGGCCACTACGACGCTGAGGTCAAGACCACCTA
CAAGGCCAAGAAGCCCGTGCAGCTGCCCGGCGCCTACAACGTCAACCGCAAGTTGGACATCACCTCCCAC
AACGAGGACTACACCATCGTGGAACAGTACGAACGCGCCGAGGGCCGCCACTCCACCGGCGGCATG
