>Addgene plasmid #60608 | pENTR-D-TOPO-PAmCherry1-MCS | addgene partial sequence | sequence record 99394 | Kan-R 5'-ATCGCGAGCCCATTTATACC-3'
CATGTTGGAATTTAATCGCGGCCTCGACGTTTCCCGTTGAATATGGCTCATAACACCCCTTGTATTACTG
TTTATGTAAGCAGACAGTTTTATTGTTCATGATGATATATTTTTATCTTGTGCAATGTAACATCAGAGAT
TTTGAGACACGGGCCAGAGCTGCCAGGAAACAGCTATGACCATGTAATACGACTCACTATAGGGGATATC
AGCTGGATGGCAAATAATGATTTTATTTTGACTGATAGTGACCTGTTCGTTGCAACAAATTGATAAGCAA
TGCTTTCTTATAATGCCAACTTTGTACAAGAAAGCTGGGTCGGCGCGCCCACCCTTTTAGGATCCGAATT
CGTCGACCCATGGCATATGAGATCTCTTGTACAGCTCGTCCATGCCGCCGGTGGAGTGGCGGCCCTCGGC
GCGTTCGTACTGTTCCACGATGGTGTAGTCCTCGTTGTGGGAGGTGATGTCCAACTTGCGGTTGACGTTG
TAGGCGCCGGGCAGCTGCACGGGCTTCTTGGCCTTGTAGGTGGTCTTGACCTCAGCGTCGTAGTGGCCGC
CGTCCTTCAGCTTGACCCTTGGCTTGACCTCGCCCTTCAGGGCGCCGTCCTCGGGGTACATCCGCTCGGA
GAGGGCCTCCCAGCCCATGGTCTTCTTCTGCATTACGGGGCCGTCGGAGGGGAAGTTGGTGCCGCGCAGC
TTCACCTTGTAGATGAACTCGCCGTCCTGCAGGGAGGAGTCCTGGGTCACGGTCACCACGCCGCCGTCCT
CGAACTTCATCACGCGCTCCCACTTGAAGCCCTCGGGGAAGGACAGCTTGAAGTAGTCGGGGATGTCGGC
GGGGTGCTTCACGTAGGCGTTGGAGCCGTACATGAACTGAGGGGACAGGATGTCCCAGGTGAAGGGCAGG
GGGCCACCCTTGGTCACCTTCAGCTTGGCGGTCTGGGTGCCCTCGTAGGGGCGGCCCTCGCCCTCGCCCT
CG
